>Addgene plasmid #158917 | JGI_018095 | addgene full sequence | sequence record 317816 | Addgene NGS Result
ATCATCAGGAGTACGGATAAAATGCTTGATGGTCGGAAGAGGCATAAATTCCGTCAGCCAGTTTAGTCTG
ACCATCTCATCTGTAACATCATTGGCAACGCTACCTTTGCCATGTTTCAGAAACAACTCTGGCGCATCGG
GCTTCCCATACAATCGATAGATTGTCGCACCTGATTGCCCGACATTATCGCGAGCCCATTTATACCCATA
TAAATCAGCATCCATGTTGGAATTTAATCGCGGCCTAGAGCAAGACGTTTCCCGTTGAATATGGCTCATA
ACACCCCTTGTATTACTGTTTATGTAAGCAGACAGTTTTATTGTTCATGACCAAAATCCCTTAACGTGAG
TTTTCGTTCCACTGAGCGTCAGACCCCGTAGAAAAGATCAAAGGATCTTCTTGAGATCCTTTTTTTCTGC
GCGTAATCTGCTGCTTGCAAACAAAAAAACCACCGCTACCAGCGGTGGTTTGTTTGCCGGATCAAGAGCT
ACCAACTCTTTTTCCGAAGGTAACTGGCTTCAGCAGAGCGCAGATACCAAATACTGTCCTTCTAGTGTAG
CCGTAGTTAGGCCACCACTTCAAGAACTCTGTAGCACCGCCTACATACCTCGCTCTGCTAATCCTGTTAC
CAGTGGCTGCTGCCAGTGGCGATAAGTCGTGTCTTACCGGGTTGGACTCAAGACGATAGTTACCGGATAA
GGCGCAGCGGTCGGGCTGAACGGGGGGTTCGTGCACACAGCCCAGCTTGGAGCGAACGACCTACACCGAA
CTGAGATACCTACAGCGTGAGCTATGAGAAAGCGCCACGCTTCCCGAAGGGAGAAAGGCGGACAGGTATC
CGGTAAGCGGCAGGGTCGGAACAGGAGAGCGCACGAGGGAGCTTCCAGGGGGAAACGCCTGGTATCTTTA
TAGTCCTGTCGGGTTTCGCCACCTCTGACTTGAGCGTCGATTTTTGTGATGCTCGTCAGGGGGGCGGAGC
CTATGGAAAAACGCCAGCAACGCGGCCTTTTTACGGTTCCTGGCCTTTTGCTGGCCTTTTGCTCACATGT
TCTTTCCTGCGTTATCCCCTGATTCTGTGGATAACCGTATTACCGCCTTTGAGTGAGCTGATACCGCTCG
CCGCAGCCGAACGACCGAGCGCAGCGAGTCAGTGAGCGAGGAAGCGGAAGAGCGCCTGATGCGGTATTTT
CTCCTTACGCATCTGTGCGGTATTTCACACCGCAATGGTGCACTCTCAGTACAATCTGCTCTGATGCCGC
ATAGTTAAGCCAGTATACACTCCGCTATCGCTACGTGACTGGGTCATGGCTGCGCCCCGACACCCGCCAA
CACCCGCTGACGCGCCCTGACGGGCTTGTCTGCTCCCGGCATCCGCTTACAGACAAGCTGTGACCGTCTC
CGGGAGCTGCATGTGTCAGAGGTTTTCACCGTCATCACCGAAACGCGCGAGGCAGCTGCGGTAAAGCTCA
TCAGCGTGGTCGTGAAGCGATTCACAGATGTCTGCCTGTTCATCCGCGTCCAGCTCGTTGAGTTTCTCCA
GAAGCGTTAATGTCTGGCTTCTGATAAAGCGGGCCATGTTAAGGGCGGTTTTTTCCTGTTTGGTCACTGA
TGCCTCCGTGTAAGGGGGATTTCTGTTCATGGGGGTAATGATACCGATGAAACGAGAGAGGATGCTCACG
ATACGGGTTACTGATGATGAACATGCCCGGTTACTGGAACGTTGTGAGGGTAAACAACTGGCGGTATGGA
TGCGGCGGGACCAGAGAAAAATCACTCAGGGTCAATGCCAGCGCTTCGTTAATACAGATGTAGGTGTTCC
ACAGGGTAGCCAGCAGCATCCTGCGATGCAGATCCGGAACATAATGGTGCAGGGCGCTGACTTCCGCGTT
TCCAGACTTTACGAAACACGGAAACCGAAGACCATTCATGTTGTTGCTCAGGTCGCAGACGTTTTGCAGC
AGCAGTCGCTTCACGTTCGCTCGCGTATCGGTGATTCATTCTGCTAACCAGTAAGGCAACCCCGCCAGCC
TAGCCGGGTCCTCAACGACAGGAGCACGATCATGCGCACCCGTGGGGCCGCCATGCCGGCGATAATGGCC
TGCTTCTCGCCGAAACGTTTGGTGGCGGGACCAGTGACGAAGGCTTGAGCGAGGGCGTGCAAGATTCCGA
ATACCGCAAGCGACAGGCCGATCATCGTCGCGCTCCAGCGAAAGCGGTCCTCGCCGAAAATGACCCAGAG
CGCTGCCGGCACCTGTCCTACGAGTTGCATGATAAAGAAGACAGTCATAAGTGCGGCGACGATAGTCATG
CCCCGCGCCCACCGGAAGGAGCTGACTGGGTTGAAGGCTCTCAAGGGCATCGGTCGAGATCCCGGTGCCT
AATGAGTGAGCTAACTTACATTAATTGCGTTGCGCTCACTGCCCGCTTTCCAGTCGGGAAACCTGTCGTG
CCAGCTGCATTAATGAATCGGCCAACGCGCGGGGAGAGGCGGTTTGCGTATTGGGCGCCAGGGTGGTTTT
TCTTTTCACCAGTGAGACGGGCAACAGCTGATTGCCCTTCACCGCCTGGCCCTGAGAGAGTTGCAGCAAG
CGGTCCACGCTGGTTTGCCCCAGCAGGCGAAAATCCTGTTTGATGGTGGTTAACGGCGGGATATAACATG
AGCTGTCTTCGGTATCGTCGTATCCCACTACCGAGATATCCGCACCAACGCGCAGCCCGGACTCGGTAAT
GGCGCGCATTGCGCCCAGCGCCATCTGATCGTTGGCAACCAGCATCGCAGTGGGAACGATGCCCTCATTC
AGCATTTGCATGGTTTGTTGAAAACCGGACATGGCACTCCAGTCGCCTTCCCGTTCCGCTATCGGCTGAA
TTTGATTGCGAGTGAGATATTTATGCCAGCCAGCCAGACGCAGACGCGCCGAGACAGAACTTAATGGGCC
CGCTAACAGCGCGATTTGCTGGTGACCCAATGCGACCAGATGCTCCACGCCCAGTCGCGTACCGTCTTCA
TGGGAGAAAATAATACTGTTGATGGGTGTCTGGTCAGAGACATCAAGAAATAACGCCGGAACATTAGTGC
AGGCAGCTTCCACAGCAATGGCATCCTGGTCATCCAGCGGATAGTTAATGATCAGCCCACTGACGCGTTG
CGCGAGAAGATTGTGCACCGCCGCTTTACAGGCTTCGACGCCGCTTCGTTCTACCATCGACACCACCACG
CTGGCACCCAGTTGATCGGCGCGAGATTTAATCGCCGCGACAATTTGCGACGGCGCGTGCAGGGCCAGAC
TGGAGGTGGCAACGCCAATCAGCAACGACTGTTTGCCCGCCAGTTGTTGTGCCACGCGGTTGGGAATGTA
ATTCAGCTCCGCCATCGCCGCTTCCACTTTTTCCCGCGTTTTCGCAGAAACGTGGCTGGCCTGGTTCACC
ACGCGGGAAACGGTCTGATAAGAGACACCGGCATACTCTGCGACATCGTATAACGTTACTGGTTTCACAT
TCACCACCCTGAATTGACTCTCTTCCGGGCGCTATCATGCCATACCGCGAAAGGTTTTGCGCCATTCGAT
GGTGTCCGGGATCTCGACGCTCTCCCTTATGCGACTCCTGCATTAGGAAGCAGCCCAGTAGTAGGTTGAG
GCCGTTGAGCACCGCCGCCGCAAGGAATGGTGCATGCAAGGAGATGGCGCCCAACAGTCCCCCGGCCACG
GGGCCTGCCACCATACCCACGCCGAAACAAGCGCTCATGAGCCCGAAGTGGCGAGCCCGATCTTCCCCAT
CGGTGATGTCGGCGATATAGGCGCCAGCAACCGCACCTGTGGCGCCGGTGATGCCGGCCACGATGCGTCC
GGCGTAGAGGATCGAGATCTCGATCCCGCGAAATTAATACGACTCACTATAGGGGAATTGTGAGCGGATA
ACAATTCCCCTCTAGAAATAATTTTGTTTAACTTTAAGAAGGAGATATACCATGGGCAGCAGCCATCATC
ATCATCATCACAGCAGCGGCCTGGTGCCGCGCGGCAGCCATATGACAGGTAATAGCGACTTTCGATTTCA
TGACGTGGCGATTCTGAGTCTGGACGCAGGGCCGGCCCCGTTAGTAGTCACTTCAGCAGATGTGGATCGC
AGGCTGGCCCCGTTTTACGCAAGAACTCGTAGCATGAGTGGTTTAGTGACTTCCCTGGCCGGTGATTTTG
AAAGGCGTCAATGGCCGGCAGAAGTCAGCTTTATTCAAGCAGCAGCCCGCGCAGGAGAAGCTGCTATAGC
AGCAGCAGGCATTGATAGGGCTAGGATTGGTGTTGTGATTGATACCTCAGTTTCACGCGCTCGTCTGGAG
CCATCCTCTGCGGTCTCGGTGCATCATTTACTTGATTTACCTCCGAACTGCTTAAATTTTGATGTAAGCA
ATGCGTGTCTGGGTTTCGTTACGGGTCTGCATCTGGCCGGAGCATTAATCGATTCAGGCCAAATTGATTA
TGCTTTGATCGTTGATGGCGAAGGCACCAGAGAAATCTACGATCGTACAATTGATCGTTTAAATGAACGT
GGTGAAGGTCTTCCTGATCTGCTGGCCAACTTTGCTACCTTTACTCTGGGATCTGGTGCTGCTGCCATGG
TTCTGGGGCGGCACTCTGCCCACCCGGAGGGTCATCAGTTATTAGATGGCTTTTTTCGCGCGGAAACACG
GCATCACGAGCTGTGTATTGGTACAATCGACGGCGGCGTGACGGACTCACGTGCTCTCCTGGAGGCGGGA
ATTGAATTAGCAGGCGCTGCATGGGCACAGGCTGGAGCAACTGCAGCTTGGGGCTCTCGTGATAGATATA
TTTTCCACCAAGTGTCTGAGGTTCACACGAAAGCTATGATCCGCACTCTGGGCGTAGACCCCGCAAAAGT
TCCTACCACCTTCGCGAGATACGGCAATATTGGTCCGGCCGCTATTCCCATTACACTTGCAACGGTTGCC
GATGAACTCAGCCCAGGCGATATTGTACTCTGTATGGGTATTGGGTCCGGCTTAAATGTGGGTGTGATTG
AGCTGCGCTGGTGACTCGAGCACCACCACCACCACCACTGAGATCCGGCTGCTAACAAAGCCCGAAAGGA
AGCTGAGTTGGCTGCTGCCACCGCTGAGCAATAACTAGCATAACCCCTTGGGGCCTCTAAACGGGTCTTG
AGGGGTTTTTTGCTGAAAGGAGGAACTATATCCGGATTGGCGAATGGG
[124 nt withheld, positions 5229-5352]
C
[91 nt withheld, positions 5354-5444]
A
[49 nt withheld, positions 5446-5494]
CCTTTGACGTTGGAGTCCACGTTCTTT
[37 nt withheld, positions 5522-5558]
ACCCTATCTCGGTCTATTCTTTTGATTTATAAGGGATTTTGCCGATTTCGGCCTATTGGTTAAAAAATGA
GCTGATTTAACAAAAATTTAACGCGAATTTTAACAAAATATTAACGCTTACAATTTAGGTGGCACTTTTC
GGGGAAATGTGCGCGGAACCCCTATTTGTTTATTTTTCTAAATACATTCAAATATGTATCCGCTCATGAA
TTAATTCTTAGAAAAACTCATCGAGCATCAAATGAAACTGCAATTTATTCATATCAGGATTATCAATACC
ATATTTTTGAAAAAGCCGTTTCTGTAATGAAGGAGAAAACTCACCGAGGCAGTTCCATAGGATGGCAAGA
TCCTGGTATCGGTCTGCGATTCCGACTCGTCCAACATCAATACAACCTATTAATTTCCCCTCGTCAAAAA
TAAGGTTATCAAGTGAGAAATCACCATGAGTGACGACTGAATCCGGTGAGAATGGCAAAAGTTTATGCAT
TTCTTTCCAGACTTGTTCAACAGGCCAGCCATTACGCTCGTCATCAAAATCACTCGCATCAACCAAACCG
TTATTCATTCGTGATTGCGCCTGAGCGAGACGAAATACGCGATCGCTGTTAAAAGGACAATTACAAACAG
GAATCGAATGCAACCGGCGCAGGAACACTGCCAGCGCATCAACAATATTTTCACCTGAATCAGGATATTC
TTCTAATACCTGGAATGCTGTTTTCCCGGGGATCGCAGTGGTGAGTAACCATGCATCATCAGGAGTACGG
ATAAAATGCTTGATGGTCGGAAGAGGCATAAATTCCGTCAGCCAGTTTAGTCTGACCATCTCATCTGTAA
CATCATTGGCAACGCTACCTTTGCCATGTTTCAGAAACAACTCTGGCGCATCGGGCTTCCCATACAATCG
ATAGATTGTCGCACCTGATTGCCCGACATTATCGCGAGCCCATTTATACCCATATAAATCAGCATCCATG
TTGGAATTTAATCGCGGCCT
Features (pLannotate 1.2.2; 21 found; start..end, strand, type, name):
      1..279     -  CDS            KanR (fragment): aminoglycoside phosphotransferase; aph(3')-Ia; confers resistance to kanamycin in bacteria or G418 (Geneticin®) in eukaryotes
    401..989     +  rep_origin     ori: high-copy-number ColE1/pMB1/pBR322/pUC origin of replication
   1175..1314    -  misc_feature   bom: basis of mobility region from pBR322
   1416..1607    -  CDS            rop: Rop protein, which maintains plasmids at low copy number; rop
   1624..2004    +  CDS            YPB1_ECOLX: Protein predicted: Swiss-Prot protein existence level 4. From Escherichia coli.
   2076..2367    -  CDS            TcR (fragment): tetracycline efflux protein; tet; confers resistance to tetracycline
   2382..2403    -  protein_bind   CAP binding site: CAP binding activates transcription in the presence of cAMP. E. coli catabolite activator protein
   2416..3498    -  CDS            lacI: lac repressor; lacI; The lac repressor binds to the lac operator to inhibit transcription in E. coli. This inhibition can be relieved by adding lactose or isopropyl-β-D-thiogalactopyranoside (IPTG).
   3499..3576    -  promoter       lacI promoter: lacI
   3584..3863    -  CDS            TcR (fragment): tetracycline efflux protein; tet; confers resistance to tetracycline
   3885..3903    +  promoter       T7 promoter: promoter for bacteriophage T7 RNA polymerase
   3904..3928    +  protein_bind   lac operator: The lac repressor binds to the lac operator to inhibit transcription in E. coli. This inhibition can be relieved by adding lactose or isopropyl-β-D-thiogalactopyranoside (IPTG). lac repressor encoded by lacI
   3943..3965    +  RBS            RBS: efficient ribosome binding site from bacteriophage T7 gene 10 (Olins and Rangwala, 1989)
   3984..4000    +  CDS            capTEV™ (fragment): composite tag for in vivo biotinylation, TEV protease cleavage, and 6xHis tagging
   4011..4028    +  CDS            thrombin site: thrombin recognition and cleavage site
   5061..5078    +  CDS            9xHis (fragment): 9xHis affinity tag
   5088..5137    +  CDS            SET1 (fragment): solubility-enhancement tag derived from T7 phage gene 10B
   5145..5192    +  terminator     T7 terminator: transcription terminator for bacteriophage T7 RNA polymerase
   5229..5657    +  rep_origin     f1 ori (sequence partly withheld): f1 bacteriophage origin of replication; arrow indicates direction of (+) strand synthesis
   5710..5767    +  promoter       AmpR promoter (fragment): bla
   5776..6558    -  CDS            KanR: aminoglycoside phosphotransferase; aph(3')-Ia; confers resistance to kanamycin
