[The description below was written by a language model from this plasmid's Addgene catalogue record and pLannotate feature annotations shown in this document.]
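Description:
JGI_018095 is a bacterial expression plasmid built on the pET28b backbone, carrying a synthetic open reading frame designated WP_015749354_1 (also recorded as Batch220B_p051). The insert was placed by Gibson assembly into the vector opened at NdeI and XhoI. The plasmid belongs to a synthetic biology collection whose stated aim is hydrocarbon structures for fuels and chemicals. The record does not say what protein the insert encodes or which organism the sequence was derived from. The feature table leaves the region between the thrombin site and the downstream His tag, roughly one kilobase, unannotated, and this is presumably where the insert lies.

The full sequence is 6,558 nt. The plasmid replicates from a ColE1/pBR322-type origin accompanied by the bom region and the rop gene. The catalogue lists it as high copy, although rop normally restrains copy number. Selection is by kanamycin through the aph(3')-Ia gene, which appears as two annotated pieces only because it spans the numbering origin of the circular map. An f1 origin is also present and permits single-stranded DNA production. Expression follows the standard pET arrangement: a T7 promoter with an adjacent lac operator, the T7 gene 10 ribosome binding site, and a T7 terminator, with a plasmid-borne lacI gene supplying repressor. Transcription therefore requires a host providing T7 RNA polymerase and is induced with IPTG. Short matches annotated as tag fragments correspond to an upstream His tag followed by a thrombin cleavage site, and a second His tag sits downstream of the insert. Whether the C-terminal tag is translated depends on a stop codon, which the record does not show. The construct is suited to recombinant production and affinity purification of the encoded protein in E. coli.
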