Addgene plasmid #158917: JGI_018095
Purpose: Hydrocarbon Structures for Fuels and Chemicals
Depositing lab: Joint Genome Institute.
Backbone
  Vector backbone: pET28b
  Vector type: Synthetic Biology
Growth in bacteria
  Bacterial resistance: Kanamycin, 50 μg/mL
  Growth temperature: 37°C
  Growth strain: Top10
  Copy number: High Copy
Gene/Insert
  Gene/Insert name: WP_015749354_1 (alt name: Batch220B_p051)
  Species: Synthetic
  Cloning method: Gibson Cloning
Terms and licenses: Academic/Nonprofit Terms; Industry Terms: Not Available to Industry
Depositor comments: pET28b_NdeIXhoI vector with WP_015749354_1 insert, JGI ICE Registry: https://registry.jgi.doe.gov/entry/18095
How to cite: JGI_018095 was a gift from Joint Genome Institute (Addgene plasmid # 158917 ; http://n2t.net/addgene:158917 ; RRID:Addgene_158917)
