>Addgene plasmid #158917 | JGI_018095 | depositor partial sequence | sequence record 306627 | gene insert with vector overlaps
CACAGCAGCGGCCTGGTGCCGCGCGGCAGCCATATGACAGGTAATAGCGACTTTCGATTTCATGACGTGG
CGATTCTGAGTCTGGACGCAGGGCCGGCCCCGTTAGTAGTCACTTCAGCAGATGTGGATCGCAGGCTGGC
CCCGTTTTACGCAAGAACTCGTAGCATGAGTGGTTTAGTGACTTCCCTGGCCGGTGATTTTGAAAGGCGT
CAATGGCCGGCAGAAGTCAGCTTTATTCAAGCAGCAGCCCGCGCAGGAGAAGCTGCTATAGCAGCAGCAG
GCATTGATAGGGCTAGGATTGGTGTTGTGATTGATACCTCAGTTTCACGCGCTCGTCTGGAGCCATCCTC
TGCGGTCTCGGTGCATCATTTACTTGATTTACCTCCGAACTGCTTAAATTTTGATGTAAGCAATGCGTGT
CTGGGTTTCGTTACGGGTCTGCATCTGGCCGGAGCATTAATCGATTCAGGCCAAATTGATTATGCTTTGA
TCGTTGATGGCGAAGGCACCAGAGAAATCTACGATCGTACAATTGATCGTTTAAATGAACGTGGTGAAGG
TCTTCCTGATCTGCTGGCCAACTTTGCTACCTTTACTCTGGGATCTGGTGCTGCTGCCATGGTTCTGGGG
CGGCACTCTGCCCACCCGGAGGGTCATCAGTTATTAGATGGCTTTTTTCGCGCGGAAACACGGCATCACG
AGCTGTGTATTGGTACAATCGACGGCGGCGTGACGGACTCACGTGCTCTCCTGGAGGCGGGAATTGAATT
AGCAGGCGCTGCATGGGCACAGGCTGGAGCAACTGCAGCTTGGGGCTCTCGTGATAGATATATTTTCCAC
CAAGTGTCTGAGGTTCACACGAAAGCTATGATCCGCACTCTGGGCGTAGACCCCGCAAAAGTTCCTACCA
CCTTCGCGAGATACGGCAATATTGGTCCGGCCGCTATTCCCATTACACTTGCAACGGTTGCCGATGAACT
CAGCCCAGGCGATATTGTACTCTGTATGGGTATTGGGTCCGGCTTAAATGTGGGTGTGATTGAGCTGCGC
TGGTGACTCGAGCACCACCACCACCACCACTGAGATCCG
